>Addgene plasmid #110187 | pEGFP-N1_MeCP2(R111G) | depositor full sequence | sequence record 207352 | Full Sequence
TAGTTATTAATAGTAATCAATTACGGGGTCATTAGTTCATAGCCCATATATGGAGTTCCGCGTTACATAA
CTTACGGTAAATGGCCCGCCTGGCTGACCGCCCAACGACCCCCGCCCATTGACGTCAATAATGACGTATG
TTCCCATAGTAACGCCAATAGGGACTTTCCATTGACGTCAATGGGTGGAGTATTTACGGTAAACTGCCCA
CTTGGCAGTACATCAAGTGTATCATATGCCAAGTACGCCCCCTATTGACGTCAATGACGGTAAATGGCCC
GCCTGGCATTATGCCCAGTACATGACCTTATGGGACTTTCCTACTTGGCAGTACATCTACGTATTAGTCA
TCGCTATTACCATGGTGATGCGGTTTTGGCAGTACATCAATGGGCGTGGATAGCGGTTTGACTCACGGGG
ATTTCCAAGTCTCCACCCCATTGACGTCAATGGGAGTTTGTTTTGGCACCAAAATCAACGGGACTTTCCA
AAATGTCGTAACAACTCCGCCCCATTGACGCAAATGGGCGGTAGGCGTGTACGGTGGGAGGTCTATATAA
GCAGAGCTGGTTTAGTGAACCGTCAGATCCGCTAGCGCTACCGGACTCAGATCTCGAGATGGTAGCTGGG
ATGTTAGGGCTCAGGGAGGAAAAGTCAGAAGACCAGGATCTCCAGGGCCTCAGAGACAAGCCACTGAAGT
TTAAGAAGGCGAAGAAAGACAAGAAGGAGGACAAAGAAGGCAAGCATGAGCCACTACAACCTTCAGCCCA
CCATTCTGCAGAGCCAGCAGAGGCAGGCAAAGCAGAAACATCAGAAAGCTCAGGCTCTGCCCCAGCAGTG
CCAGAAGCCTCGGCTTCCCCCAAACAGCGGCGCTCCATTATCCGTGACCGGGGACCTATGTATGATGACC
CCACCTTGCCTGAAGGTTGGACACGAAAGCTTAAACAAGGGAAGTCTGGCCGATCTGCTGGAAAGTATGA
TGTATATTTGATCAATCCCCAGGGAAAAGCTTTTCGCTCTAAAGTAGAATTGATTGCATACTTTGAAAAG
GTGGGAGACACCTCCTTGGACCCTAATGATTTTGACTTCACGGTAACTGGGAGAGGGAGCCCCTCCAGGA
GAGAGCAGAAACCACCTAAGAAGCCCAAATCTCCCAAAGCTCCAGGAACTGGCAGGGGTCGGGGACGCCC
CAAAGGGAGCGGCACTGGGAGACCAAAGGCAGCAGCATCAGAAGGTGTTCAGGTGAAAAGGGTCCTGGAG
AAGAGCCCTGGGAAACTTGTTGTCAAGATGCCTTTCCAAGCATCGCCTGGGGGTAAGGGTGAGGGAGGTG
GGGCTACCACATCTGCCCAGGTCATGGTGATCAAACGCCCTGGCAGAAAGCGAAAAGCTGAAGCTGACCC
CCAGGCCATTCCTAAGAAACGGGGTAGAAAGCCTGGGAGTGTGGTGGCAGCTGCTGCAGCTGAGGCCAAA
AAGAAAGCCGTGAAGGAGTCTTCCATACGGTCTGTGCATGAGACTGTGCTCCCCATCAAGAAGCGCAAGA
CCCGGGAGACGGTCAGCATCGAGGTCAAGGAAGTGGTGAAGCCCCTGCTGGTGTCCACCCTTGGTGAGAA
AAGCGGGAAGGGACTGAAGACCTGCAAGAGCCCTGGGCGTAAAAGCAAGGAGAGCAGCCCCAAGGGGCGC
AGCAGCAGTGCCTCCTCCCCACCTAAGAAGGAGCACCATCATCACCACCATCACTCAGAGTCCACAAAGG
CCCCCATGCCACTGCTCCCATCCCCACCCCCACCTGAGCCTGAGAGCTCTGAGGACCCCATCAGCCCCCC
TGAGCCTCAGGACTTGAGCAGCAGCATCTGCAAAGAAGAGAAGATGCCCCGAGGAGGCTCACTGGAAAGC
GATGGCTGCCCCAAGGAGCCAGCTAAGACTCAGCCTATGGTCGCCACCACTACCACAGTTGCAGAAAAGT
ACAAACACCGAGGGGAGGGAGAGCGCAAAGACATTGTTTCATCTTCCATGCCAAGGCCAAACAGAGAGGA
GCCTGTGGACAGCCGGACGCCCGTGACCGAGAGAGTTAGCTGTAAGGATCCACCGGTCGCCACCATGGTG
AGCAAGGGCGAGGAGCTGTTCACCGGGGTGGTGCCCATCCTGGTCGAGCTGGACGGCGACGTAAACGGCC
ACAAGTTCAGCGTGTCCGGCGAGGGCGAGGGCGATGCCACCTACGGCAAGCTGACCCTGAAGTTCATCTG
CACCACCGGCAAGCTGCCCGTGCCCTGGCCCACCCTCGTGACCACCCTGACCTACGGCGTGCAGTGCTTC
AGCCGCTACCCCGACCACATGAAGCAGCACGACTTCTTCAAGTCCGCCATGCCCGAAGGCTACGTCCAGG
AGCGCACCATCTTCTTCAAGGACGACGGCAACTACAAGACCCGCGCCGAGGTGAAGTTCGAGGGCGACAC
CCTGGTGAACCGCATCGAGCTGAAGGGCATCGACTTCAAGGAGGACGGCAACATCCTGGGGCACAAGCTG
GAGTACAACTACAACAGCCACAACGTCTATATCATGGCCGACAAGCAGAAGAACGGCATCAAGGTGAACT
TCAAGATCCGCCACAACATCGAGGACGGCAGCGTGCAGCTCGCCGACCACTACCAGCAGAACACCCCCAT
CGGCGACGGCCCCGTGCTGCTGCCCGACAACCACTACCTGAGCACCCAGTCCGCCCTGAGCAAAGACCCC
AACGAGAAGCGCGATCACATGGTCCTGCTGGAGTTCGTGACCGCCGCCGGGATCACTCTCGGCATGGACG
AGCTGTACAAGTAAAGCGGCCGCGACTCTAGATCATAATCAGCCATACCACATTTGTAGAGGTTTTACTT
GCTTTAAAAAACCTCCCACACCTCCCCCTGAACCTGAAACATAAAATGAATGCAATTGTTGTTGTTAACT
TGTTTATTGCAGCTTATAATGGTTACAAATAAAGCAATAGCATCACAAATTTCACAAATAAAGCATTTTT
TTCACTGCATTCTAGTTGTGGTTTGTCCAAACTCATCAATGTATCTTAAGGCGTAAATTGTAAGCGTTAA
TATTTTGTTAAAATTCGCGTTAAATTTTTGTTAAATCAGCTCATTTTTTAACCAATAGGCCGAAATCGGC
AAAATCCCTTATAAATCAAAAGAATAGACCGAGATAGGGT
[37 nt withheld, positions 3191-3227]
AAAGAACGTGGACTCCAACGTCAAAGG
[49 nt withheld, positions 3255-3303]
T
[91 nt withheld, positions 3305-3395]
G
[124 nt withheld, positions 3397-3520]
CAGGTGGCACTTTTCGGGGAAATGTGCGCGGAACCCCTATTTGTTTATTTTTCTAAATACATTCAAATAT
GTATCCGCTCATGAGACAATAACCCTGATAAATGCTTCAATAATATTGAAAAAGGAAGAGTCCTGAGGCG
GAAAGAACCAGCTGTGGAATGTGTGTCAGTTAGGGTGTGGAAAGTCCCCAGGCTCCCCAGCAGGCAGAAG
TATGCAAAGCATGCATCTCAATTAGTCAGCAACCAGGTGTGGAAAGTCCCCAGGCTCCCCAGCAGGCAGA
AGTATGCAAAGCATGCATCTCAATTAGTCAGCAACCATAGTCCCGCCCCTAACTCCGCCCATCCCGCCCC
TAACTCCGCCCAGTTCCGCCCATTCTCCGCCCCATGGCTGACTAATTTTTTTTATTTATGCAGAGGCCGA
GGCCGCCTCGGCCTCTGAGCTATTCCAGAAGTAGTGAGGAGGCTTTTTTGGAGGCCTAGGCTTTTGCAAA
GATCGATCAAGAGACAGGATGAGGATCGTTTCGCATGATTGAACAAGATGGATTGCACGCAGGTTCTCCG
GCCGCTTGGGTGGAGAGGCTATTCGGCTATGACTGGGCACAACAGACAATCGGCTGCTCTGATGCCGCCG
TGTTCCGGCTGTCAGCGCAGGGGCGCCCGGTTCTTTTTGTCAAGACCGACCTGTCCGGTGCCCTGAATGA
ACTGCAAGACGAGGCAGCGCGGCTATCGTGGCTGGCCACGACGGGCGTTCCTTGCGCAGCTGTGCTCGAC
GTTGTCACTGAAGCGGGAAGGGACTGGCTGCTATTGGGCGAAGTGCCGGGGCAGGATCTCCTGTCATCTC
ACCTTGCTCCTGCCGAGAAAGTATCCATCATGGCTGATGCAATGCGGCGGCTGCATACGCTTGATCCGGC
TACCTGCCCATTCGACCACCAAGCGAAACATCGCATCGAGCGAGCACGTACTCGGATGGAAGCCGGTCTT
GTCGATCAGGATGATCTGGACGAAGAGCATCAGGGGCTCGCGCCAGCCGAACTGTTCGCCAGGCTCAAGG
CGAGCATGCCCGACGGCGAGGATCTCGTCGTGACCCATGGCGATGCCTGCTTGCCGAATATCATGGTGGA
AAATGGCCGCTTTTCTGGATTCATCGACTGTGGCCGGCTGGGTGTGGCGGACCGCTATCAGGACATAGCG
TTGGCTACCCGTGATATTGCTGAAGAGCTTGGCGGCGAATGGGCTGACCGCTTCCTCGTGCTTTACGGTA
TCGCCGCTCCCGATTCGCAGCGCATCGCCTTCTATCGCCTTCTTGACGAGTTCTTCTGAGCGGGACTCTG
GGGTTCGAAATGACCGACCAAGCGACGCCCAACCTGCCATCACGAGATTTCGATTCCACCGCCGCCTTCT
ATGAAAGGTTGGGCTTCGGAATCGTTTTCCGGGACGCCGGCTGGATGATCCTCCAGCGCGGGGATCTCAT
GCTGGAGTTCTTCGCCCACCCTAGGGGGAGGCTAACTGAAACACGGAAGGAGACAATACCGGAAGGAACC
CGCGCTATGACGGCAATAAAAAGACAGAATAAAACGCACGGTGTTGGGTCGTTTGTTCATAAACGCGGGG
TTCGGTCCCAGGGCTGGCACTCTGTCGATACCCCACCGAGACCCCATTGGGGCCAATACGCCCGCGTTTC
TTCCTTTTCCCCACCCCACCCCCCAAGTTCGGGTGAAGGCCCAGGGCTCGCAGCCAACGTCGGGGCGGCA
GGCCCTGCCATAGCCTCAGGTTACTCATATATACTTTAGATTGATTTAAAACTTCATTTTTAATTTAAAA
GGATCTAGGTGAAGATCCTTTTTGATAATCTCATGACCAAAATCCCTTAACGTGAGTTTTCGTTCCACTG
AGCGTCAGACCCCGTAGAAAAGATCAAAGGATCTTCTTGAGATCCTTTTTTTCTGCGCGTAATCTGCTGC
TTGCAAACAAAAAAACCACCGCTACCAGCGGTGGTTTGTTTGCCGGATCAAGAGCTACCAACTCTTTTTC
CGAAGGTAACTGGCTTCAGCAGAGCGCAGATACCAAATACTGTCCTTCTAGTGTAGCCGTAGTTAGGCCA
CCACTTCAAGAACTCTGTAGCACCGCCTACATACCTCGCTCTGCTAATCCTGTTACCAGTGGCTGCTGCC
AGTGGCGATAAGTCGTGTCTTACCGGGTTGGACTCAAGACGATAGTTACCGGATAAGGCGCAGCGGTCGG
GCTGAACGGGGGGTTCGTGCACACAGCCCAGCTTGGAGCGAACGACCTACACCGAACTGAGATACCTACA
GCGTGAGCTATGAGAAAGCGCCACGCTTCCCGAAGGGAGAAAGGCGGACAGGTATCCGGTAAGCGGCAGG
GTCGGAACAGGAGAGCGCACGAGGGAGCTTCCAGGGGGAAACGCCTGGTATCTTTATAGTCCTGTCGGGT
TTCGCCACCTCTGACTTGAGCGTCGATTTTTGTGATGCTCGTCAGGGGGGCGGAGCCTATGGAAAAACGC
CAGCAACGCGGCCTTTTTACGGTTCCTGGCCTTTTGCTGGCCTTTTGCTCACATGTTCTTTCCTGCGTTA
TCCCCTGATTCTGTGGATAACCGTATTACCGCCATGCAT
Features (pLannotate 1.2.2; 15 found; start..end, strand, type, name):
     61..364     +  enhancer       CMV enhancer: human cytomegalovirus immediate early enhancer
    365..568     +  promoter       CMV promoter: human cytomegalovirus (CMV) immediate early promoter
    591..618     +  misc_feature   MCS (fragment): multiple cloning site
    619..2070    +  CDS            Mecp2: MECP2_MOUSE - Experimental evidence at protein level: Swiss-Prot protein existence level 1. Chromosomal protein that binds to methylated DNA. It can bind specifically to a single methyl-CpG pair. It is not influenced by sequences flanking the methyl-CpGs. Mediates transcriptional repression through interaction with histone deacetylase and the corepressor SIN3. Binds both 5-methylcytosine (5mC) and 5-hydroxymethylcytosine (5hmC)- containing DNA, with a preference for 5-methylcytosine (5mC). From Mus musculus (Mouse).
   2095..2814    +  CDS            EGFP: the original enhanced GFP (Yang et al., 1996) mammalian codon-optimized
   2831..2914    +  CDS            large T antigen (fragment): large T antigen from SV40 (simian virus 40)
   2937..3058    +  polyA_signal   SV40 poly(A) signal: SV40 polyadenylation signal
   3092..3520    -  rep_origin     f1 ori (sequence partly withheld): f1 bacteriophage origin of replication; arrow indicates direction of (+) strand synthesis
   3547..3651    +  promoter       AmpR promoter: bla
   3653..4010    +  promoter       SV40 promoter: SV40 enhancer and early promoter
   4045..4839    +  CDS            NeoR/KanR: aminoglycoside phosphotransferase from Tn5; aph(3')-II (or nptII); confers resistance to neomycin, kanamycin, and G418 (Geneticin®)
   4860..5012    +  CDS            ble (fragment): BLE_KLEPN - Experimental evidence at protein level: Swiss-Prot protein existence level 1. Binding protein with a strong affinity to the bleomycin family of antibiotics. Binds to CL990; an antimitotic-antibiotic compound. From Klebsiella pneumoniae.
   5071..5118    +  polyA_signal   HSV TK poly(A) signal: herpes simplex virus thymidine kinase polyadenylation signal (Cole and Stacy, 1985)
   5209..5225    -  polyA_signal   bGH poly(A) signal (fragment): bovine growth hormone polyadenylation signal
   5447..6035    +  rep_origin     ori: high-copy-number ColE1/pMB1/pBR322/pUC origin of replication
