>Addgene plasmid #110187 | pEGFP-N1_MeCP2(R111G) | addgene full sequence | sequence record 210788 | Addgene NGS Result
TAGTAATCAATTACGGGGTCATTAGTTCATAGCCCATATATGGAGTTCCGCGTTACATAACTTACGGTAA
ATGGCCCGCCTGGCTGACCGCCCAACGACCCCCGCCCATTGACGTCAATAATGACGTATGTTCCCATAGT
AACGCCAATAGGGACTTTCCATTGACGTCAATGGGTGGAGTATTTACGGTAAACTGCCCACTTGGCAGTA
CATCAAGTGTATCATATGCCAAGTACGCCCCCTATTGACGTCAATGACGGTAAATGGCCCGCCTGGCATT
ATGCCCAGTACATGACCTTATGGGACTTTCCTACTTGGCAGTACATCTACGTATTAGTCATCGCTATTAC
CATGGTGATGCGGTTTTGGCAGTACATCAATGGGCGTGGATAGCGGTTTGACTCACGGGGATTTCCAAGT
CTCCACCCCATTGACGTCAATGGGAGTTTGTTTTGGCACCAAAATCAACGGGACTTTCCAAAATGTCGTA
ACAACTCCGCCCCATTGACGCAAATGGGCGGTAGGCGTGTACGGTGGGAGGTCTATATAAGCAGAGCTGG
TTTAGTGAACCGTCAGATCCGCTAGCGCTACCGGACTCAGATCTCGAGATGGTAGCTGGGATGTTAGGGC
TCAGGGAGGAAAAGTCAGAAGACCAGGATCTCCAGGGCCTCAGAGACAAGCCACTGAAGTTTAAGAAGGC
GAAGAAAGACAAGAAGGAGGACAAAGAAGGCAAGCATGAGCCACTACAACCTTCAGCCCACCATTCTGCA
GAGCCAGCAGAGGCAGGCAAAGCAGAAACATCAGAAAGCTCAGGCTCTGCCCCAGCAGTGCCAGAAGCCT
CGGCTTCCCCCAAACAGCGGCGCTCCATTATCCGTGACCGGGGACCTATGTATGATGACCCCACCTTGCC
TGAAGGTTGGACACGAAAGCTTAAACAAGGGAAGTCTGGCCGATCTGCTGGAAAGTATGATGTATATTTG
ATCAATCCCCAGGGAAAAGCTTTTCGCTCTAAAGTAGAATTGATTGCATACTTTGAAAAGGTGGGAGACA
CCTCCTTGGACCCTAATGATTTTGACTTCACGGTAACTGGGAGAGGGAGCCCCTCCAGGAGAGAGCAGAA
ACCACCTAAGAAGCCCAAATCTCCCAAAGCTCCAGGAACTGGCAGGGGTCGGGGACGCCCCAAAGGGAGC
GGCACTGGGAGACCAAAGGCAGCAGCATCAGAAGGTGTTCAGGTGAAAAGGGTCCTGGAGAAGAGCCCTG
GGAAACTTGTTGTCAAGATGCCTTTCCAAGCATCGCCTGGGGGTAAGGGTGAGGGAGGTGGGGCTACCAC
ATCTGCCCAGGTCATGGTGATCAAACGCCCTGGCAGAAAGCGAAAAGCTGAAGCTGACCCCCAGGCCATT
CCTAAGAAACGGGGTAGAAAGCCTGGGAGTGTGGTGGCAGCTGCTGCAGCTGAGGCCAAAAAGAAAGCCG
TGAAGGAGTCTTCCATACGGTCTGTGCATGAGACTGTGCTCCCCATCAAGAAGCGCAAGACCCGGGAGAC
GGTCAGCATCGAGGTCAAGGAAGTGGTGAAGCCCCTGCTGGTGTCCACCCTTGGTGAGAAAAGCGGGAAG
GGACTGAAGACCTGCAAGAGCCCTGGGCGTAAAAGCAAGGAGAGCAGCCCCAAGGGGCGCAGCAGCAGTG
CCTCCTCCCCACCTAAGAAGGAGCACCATCATCACCACCATCACTCAGAGTCCACAAAGGCCCCCATGCC
ACTGCTCCCATCCCCACCCCCACCTGAGCCTGAGAGCTCTGAGGACCCCATCAGCCCCCCTGAGCCTCAG
GACTTGAGCAGCAGCATCTGCAAAGAAGAGAAGATGCCCCGAGGAGGCTCACTGGAAAGCGATGGCTGCC
CCAAGGAGCCAGCTAAGACTCAGCCTATGGTCGCCACCACTACCACAGTTGCAGAAAAGTACAAACACCG
AGGGGAGGGAGAGCGCAAAGACATTGTTTCATCTTCCATGCCAAGGCCAAACAGAGAGGAGCCTGTGGAC
AGCCGGACGCCCGTGACCGAGAGAGTTAGCTGTAAGGATCCACCGGTCGCCACCATGGTGAGCAAGGGCG
AGGAGCTGTTCACCGGGGTGGTGCCCATCCTGGTCGAGCTGGACGGCGACGTAAACGGCCACAAGTTCAG
CGTGTCCGGCGAGGGCGAGGGCGATGCCACCTACGGCAAGCTGACCCTGAAGTTCATCTGCACCACCGGC
AAGCTGCCCGTGCCCTGGCCCACCCTCGTGACCACCCTGACCTACGGCGTGCAGTGCTTCAGCCGCTACC
CCGACCACATGAAGCAGCACGACTTCTTCAAGTCCGCCATGCCCGAAGGCTACGTCCAGGAGCGCACCAT
CTTCTTCAAGGACGACGGCAACTACAAGACCCGCGCCGAGGTGAAGTTCGAGGGCGACACCCTGGTGAAC
CGCATCGAGCTGAAGGGCATCGACTTCAAGGAGGACGGCAACATCCTGGGGCACAAGCTGGAGTACAACT
ACAACAGCCACAACGTCTATATCATGGCCGACAAGCAGAAGAACGGCATCAAGGTGAACTTCAAGATCCG
CCACAACATCGAGGACGGCAGCGTGCAGCTCGCCGACCACTACCAGCAGAACACCCCCATCGGCGACGGC
CCCGTGCTGCTGCCCGACAACCACTACCTGAGCACCCAGTCCGCCCTGAGCAAAGACCCCAACGAGAAGC
GCGATCACATGGTCCTGCTGGAGTTCGTGACCGCCGCCGGGATCACTCTCGGCATGGACGAGCTGTACAA
GTAAAGCGGCCGCGACTCTAGATCATAATCAGCCATACCACATTTGTAGAGGTTTTACTTGCTTTAAAAA
ACCTCCCACACCTCCCCCTGAACCTGAAACATAAAATGAATGCAATTGTTGTTGTTAACTTGTTTATTGC
AGCTTATAATGGTTACAAATAAAGCAATAGCATCACAAATTTCACAAATAAAGCATTTTTTTCACTGCAT
TCTAGTTGTGGTTTGTCCAAACTCATCAATGTATCTTAAGGCGTAAATTGTAAGCGTTAATATTTTGTTA
AAATTCGCGTTAAATTTTTGTTAAATCAGCTCATTTTTTAACCAATAGGCCGAAATCGGCAAAATCCCTT
ATAAATCAAAAGAATAGACCGAGATAGGGT
[37 nt withheld, positions 3181-3217]
AAAGAACGTGGACTCCAACGTCAAAGG
[49 nt withheld, positions 3245-3293]
T
[91 nt withheld, positions 3295-3385]
G
[124 nt withheld, positions 3387-3510]
CAGGTGGCACTTTTCGGGGAAATGTGCGCGGAACCCCTATTTGTTTATTTTTCTAAATACATTCAAATAT
GTATCCGCTCATGAGACAATAACCCTGATAAATGCTTCAATAATATTGAAAAAGGAAGAGTCCTGAGGCG
GAAAGAACCAGCTGTGGAATGTGTGTCAGTTAGGGTGTGGAAAGTCCCCAGGCTCCCCAGCAGGCAGAAG
TATGCAAAGCATGCATCTCAATTAGTCAGCAACCAGGTGTGGAAAGTCCCCAGGCTCCCCAGCAGGCAGA
AGTATGCAAAGCATGCATCTCAATTAGTCAGCAACCATAGTCCCGCCCCTAACTCCGCCCATCCCGCCCC
TAACTCCGCCCAGTTCCGCCCATTCTCCGCCCCATGGCTGACTAATTTTTTTTATTTATGCAGAGGCCGA
GGCCGCCTCGGCCTCTGAGCTATTCCAGAAGTAGTGAGGAGGCTTTTTTGGAGGCCTAGGCTTTTGCAAA
GATCGATCAAGAGACAGGATGAGGATCGTTTCGCATGATTGAACAAGATGGATTGCACGCAGGTTCTCCG
GCCGCTTGGGTGGAGAGGCTATTCGGCTATGACTGGGCACAACAGACAATCGGCTGCTCTGATGCCGCCG
TGTTCCGGCTGTCAGCGCAGGGGCGCCCGGTTCTTTTTGTCAAGACCGACCTGTCCGGTGCCCTGAATGA
ACTGCAAGACGAGGCAGCGCGGCTATCGTGGCTGGCCACGACGGGCGTTCCTTGCGCAGCTGTGCTCGAC
GTTGTCACTGAAGCGGGAAGGGACTGGCTGCTATTGGGCGAAGTGCCGGGGCAGGATCTCCTGTCATCTC
ACCTTGCTCCTGCCGAGAAAGTATCCATCATGGCTGATGCAATGCGGCGGCTGCATACGCTTGATCCGGC
TACCTGCCCATTCGACCACCAAGCGAAACATCGCATCGAGCGAGCACGTACTCGGATGGAAGCCGGTCTT
GTCGATCAGGATGATCTGGACGAAGAGCATCAGGGGCTCGCGCCAGCCGAACTGTTCGCCAGGCTCAAGG
CGAGCATGCCCGACGGCGAGGATCTCGTCGTGACCCATGGCGATGCCTGCTTGCCGAATATCATGGTGGA
AAATGGCCGCTTTTCTGGATTCATCGACTGTGGCCGGCTGGGTGTGGCGGACCGCTATCAGGACATAGCG
TTGGCTACCCGTGATATTGCTGAAGAGCTTGGCGGCGAATGGGCTGACCGCTTCCTCGTGCTTTACGGTA
TCGCCGCTCCCGATTCGCAGCGCATCGCCTTCTATCGCCTTCTTGACGAGTTCTTCTGAGCGGGACTCTG
GGGTTCGAAATGACCGACCAAGCGACGCCCAACCTGCCATCACGAGATTTCGATTCCACCGCCGCCTTCT
ATGAAAGGTTGGGCTTCGGAATCGTTTTCCGGGACGCCGGCTGGATGATCCTCCAGCGCGGGGATCTCAT
GCTGGAGTTCTTCGCCCACCCTAGGGGGAGGCTAACTGAAACACGGAAGGAGACAATACCGGAAGGAACC
CGCGCTATGACGGCAATAAAAAGACAGAATAAAACGCACGGTGTTGGGTCGTTTGTTCATAAACGCGGGG
TTCGGTCCCAGGGCTGGCACTCTGTCGATACCCCACCGAGACCCCATTGGGGCCAATACGCCCGCGTTTC
TTCCTTTTCCCCACCCCACCCCCCAAGTTCGGGTGAAGGCCCAGGGCTCGCAGCCAACGTCGGGGCGGCA
GGCCCTGCCATAGCCTCAGGTTACTCATATATACTTTAGATTGATTTAAAACTTCATTTTTAATTTAAAA
GGATCTAGGTGAAGATCCTTTTTGATAATCTCATGACCAAAATCCCTTAACGTGAGTTTTCGTTCCACTG
AGCGTCAGACCCCGTAGAAAAGATCAAAGGATCTTCTTGAGATCCTTTTTTTCTGCGCGTAATCTGCTGC
TTGCAAACAAAAAAACCACCGCTACCAGCGGTGGTTTGTTTGCCGGATCAAGAGCTACCAACTCTTTTTC
CGAAGGTAACTGGCTTCAGCAGAGCGCAGATACCAAATACTGTTCTTCTAGTGTAGCCGTAGTTAGGCCA
CCACTTCAAGAACTCTGTAGCACCGCCTACATACCTCGCTCTGCTAATCCTGTTACCAGTGGCTGCTGCC
AGTGGCGATAAGTCGTGTCTTACCGGGTTGGACTCAAGACGATAGTTACCGGATAAGGCGCAGCGGTCGG
GCTGAACGGGGGGTTCGTGCACACAGCCCAGCTTGGAGCGAACGACCTACACCGAACTGAGATACCTACA
GCGTGAGCTATGAGAAAGCGCCACGCTTCCCGAAGGGAGAAAGGCGGACAGGTATCCGGTAAGCGGCAGG
GTCGGAACAGGAGAGCGCACGAGGGAGCTTCCAGGGGGAAACGCCTGGTATCTTTATAGTCCTGTCGGGT
TTCGCCACCTCTGACTTGAGCGTCGATTTTTGTGATGCTCGTCAGGGGGGCGGAGCCTATGGAAAAACGC
CAGCAACGCGGCCTTTTTACGGTTCCTGGCCTTTTGCTGGCCTTTTGCTCACATGTTCTTTCCTGCGTTA
TCCCCTGATTCTGTGGATAACCGTATTACCGCCATGCATTAGTTATTAA
Features (pLannotate 1.2.2; 15 found; start..end, strand, type, name):
     51..354     +  enhancer       CMV enhancer: human cytomegalovirus immediate early enhancer
    355..558     +  promoter       CMV promoter: human cytomegalovirus (CMV) immediate early promoter
    581..608     +  misc_feature   MCS (fragment): multiple cloning site
    609..2060    +  CDS            Mecp2: MECP2_MOUSE - Experimental evidence at protein level: Swiss-Prot protein existence level 1. Chromosomal protein that binds to methylated DNA. It can bind specifically to a single methyl-CpG pair. It is not influenced by sequences flanking the methyl-CpGs. Mediates transcriptional repression through interaction with histone deacetylase and the corepressor SIN3. Binds both 5-methylcytosine (5mC) and 5-hydroxymethylcytosine (5hmC)- containing DNA, with a preference for 5-methylcytosine (5mC). From Mus musculus (Mouse).
   2085..2804    +  CDS            EGFP: the original enhanced GFP (Yang et al., 1996) mammalian codon-optimized
   2821..2904    +  CDS            large T antigen (fragment): large T antigen from SV40 (simian virus 40)
   2927..3048    +  polyA_signal   SV40 poly(A) signal: SV40 polyadenylation signal
   3082..3510    -  rep_origin     f1 ori (sequence partly withheld): f1 bacteriophage origin of replication; arrow indicates direction of (+) strand synthesis
   3537..3641    +  promoter       AmpR promoter: bla
   3643..4000    +  promoter       SV40 promoter: SV40 enhancer and early promoter
   4035..4829    +  CDS            NeoR/KanR: aminoglycoside phosphotransferase from Tn5; aph(3')-II (or nptII); confers resistance to neomycin, kanamycin, and G418 (Geneticin®)
   4850..5002    +  CDS            ble (fragment): BLE_KLEPN - Experimental evidence at protein level: Swiss-Prot protein existence level 1. Binding protein with a strong affinity to the bleomycin family of antibiotics. Binds to CL990; an antimitotic-antibiotic compound. From Klebsiella pneumoniae.
   5061..5108    +  polyA_signal   HSV TK poly(A) signal: herpes simplex virus thymidine kinase polyadenylation signal (Cole and Stacy, 1985)
   5199..5215    -  polyA_signal   bGH poly(A) signal (fragment): bovine growth hormone polyadenylation signal
   5437..6025    +  rep_origin     ori: high-copy-number ColE1/pMB1/pBR322/pUC origin of replication
