[The description below was written by a language model from this plasmid's Addgene catalogue record and pLannotate feature annotations shown in this document.]
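Description:
pEGFP-N1_MeCP2(R111G) is a mammalian expression plasmid built on the Clontech pEGFP-N1 backbone, with a total length of about 6.1 kb. It carries the full-length mouse MeCP2 cDNA (e2 isoform) with an arginine-to-glycine substitution at residue 111. The cDNA was cloned between the XhoI and BamHI sites of the multiple cloning site, both of which remain intact. It lies upstream of EGFP, so the protein is made as a C-terminal EGFP fusion. Transcription is driven by the human cytomegalovirus immediate early enhancer and promoter and terminated by the SV40 polyadenylation signal. MeCP2 is a chromosomal protein that binds methylated CpG sites and mediates transcriptional repression through corepressor and histone deacetylase interactions. The record does not describe the functional effect of R111G.

The plasmid is propagated in E. coli at high copy number from a ColE1/pUC-type origin, and an f1 origin is also present. Selection relies on a single Tn5 aminoglycoside phosphotransferase gene (NeoR/KanR) placed behind tandem bacterial (bla) and SV40 early promoters and followed by the HSV TK polyadenylation signal. This arrangement gives kanamycin resistance in bacteria and allows G418 selection in transfected mammalian cells. The short large T antigen, ble and bGH poly(A) fragments in the annotation are partial matches rather than functional units. The sequencing-derived and depositor sequences are the same length and show the same feature layout, offset by ten bases. The stated purpose is expression of the mutant MeCP2 in mammalian cells, where the EGFP tag makes the fusion protein detectable by fluorescence. The plasmid is associated with a study of truncated MeCP2 and the rescue of Rett syndrome-like neurological defects.
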