Addgene plasmid #110187: pEGFP-N1_MeCP2(R111G)
Purpose: Expression of mouse MeCP2 (R111G) in mammalian cells
Depositing lab: Adrian Bird. Depositing organization: University of Edinburgh. Publication: Radically truncated MeCP2 rescues Rett syndrome-like neurological defects. Tillotson R, Selfridge J, Koerner MV, Gadalla KKE, Guy J, De Sousa D, Hector RD, Cobb SR, Bird A. Nature. 2017 Oct 19;550(7676):398-401. doi: 10.1038/nature24058. Epub 2017 Oct 11. PubMed 29019980.
Backbone
  Vector backbone: pEGFP-N1
  Backbone manufacturer: Clontech
  Backbone size w/o insert (bp): 4680
  Vector type: Mammalian Expression
Growth in bacteria
  Bacterial resistance: Kanamycin, 50 μg/mL
  Growth temperature: 37°C
  Growth strain: DH5alpha
  Copy number: High Copy
Gene/Insert
  Gene/Insert name: MeCP2_e2 FL [R111G] (mouse cDNA)
  Species: M. musculus (mouse)
  Insert size (bp): 1469
  Mutation: Arg 111 Gly
  Entrez Gene: Mecp2 (a.k.a. 1500041B07Rik, D630021H01Rik, Mbd5, WBP10)
  Promoter: CMV
  Tag / fusion protein: EGFP (C terminal on insert)
  Cloning method: Restriction Enzyme; 5′ cloning site XhoI (not destroyed); 3′ cloning site BamHI (not destroyed)
  Sequencing primers: 5′ aaatgtcgtaacaactccgc; 3′ acaaaccacaactagaatgcag
Terms and licenses: Academic/Nonprofit Terms; Industry Terms: Not Available to Industry
How to cite: pEGFP-N1_MeCP2(R111G) was a gift from Adrian Bird (Addgene plasmid # 110187 ; http://n2t.net/addgene:110187 ; RRID:Addgene_110187)
