>Addgene plasmid #110187 | pEGFP-N1_MeCP2(R111G) | depositor partial sequence | sequence record 207353 | insert up to restriction sites: 5' XhoI and 3' BamHI, before EGFP sequence in commercial vector
CTCGAGATGGTAGCTGGGATGTTAGGGCTCAGGGAGGAAAAGTCAGAAGACCAGGATCTCCAGGGCCTCA
GAGACAAGCCACTGAAGTTTAAGAAGGCGAAGAAAGACAAGAAGGAGGACAAAGAAGGCAAGCATGAGCC
ACTACAACCTTCAGCCCACCATTCTGCAGAGCCAGCAGAGGCAGGCAAAGCAGAAACATCAGAAAGCTCA
GGCTCTGCCCCAGCAGTGCCAGAAGCCTCGGCTTCCCCCAAACAGCGGCGCTCCATTATCCGTGACCGGG
GACCTATGTATGATGACCCCACCTTGCCTGAAGGTTGGACACGAAAGCTTAAACAAGGGAAGTCTGGCCG
ATCTGCTGGAAAGTATGATGTATATTTGATCAATCCCCAGGGAAAAGCTTTTCGCTCTAAAGTAGAATTG
ATTGCATACTTTGAAAAGGTGGGAGACACCTCCTTGGACCCTAATGATTTTGACTTCACGGTAACTGGGA
GAGGGAGCCCCTCCAGGAGAGAGCAGAAACCACCTAAGAAGCCCAAATCTCCCAAAGCTCCAGGAACTGG
CAGGGGTCGGGGACGCCCCAAAGGGAGCGGCACTGGGAGACCAAAGGCAGCAGCATCAGAAGGTGTTCAG
GTGAAAAGGGTCCTGGAGAAGAGCCCTGGGAAACTTGTTGTCAAGATGCCTTTCCAAGCATCGCCTGGGG
GTAAGGGTGAGGGAGGTGGGGCTACCACATCTGCCCAGGTCATGGTGATCAAACGCCCTGGCAGAAAGCG
AAAAGCTGAAGCTGACCCCCAGGCCATTCCTAAGAAACGGGGTAGAAAGCCTGGGAGTGTGGTGGCAGCT
GCTGCAGCTGAGGCCAAAAAGAAAGCCGTGAAGGAGTCTTCCATACGGTCTGTGCATGAGACTGTGCTCC
CCATCAAGAAGCGCAAGACCCGGGAGACGGTCAGCATCGAGGTCAAGGAAGTGGTGAAGCCCCTGCTGGT
GTCCACCCTTGGTGAGAAAAGCGGGAAGGGACTGAAGACCTGCAAGAGCCCTGGGCGTAAAAGCAAGGAG
AGCAGCCCCAAGGGGCGCAGCAGCAGTGCCTCCTCCCCACCTAAGAAGGAGCACCATCATCACCACCATC
ACTCAGAGTCCACAAAGGCCCCCATGCCACTGCTCCCATCCCCACCCCCACCTGAGCCTGAGAGCTCTGA
GGACCCCATCAGCCCCCCTGAGCCTCAGGACTTGAGCAGCAGCATCTGCAAAGAAGAGAAGATGCCCCGA
GGAGGCTCACTGGAAAGCGATGGCTGCCCCAAGGAGCCAGCTAAGACTCAGCCTATGGTCGCCACCACTA
CCACAGTTGCAGAAAAGTACAAACACCGAGGGGAGGGAGAGCGCAAAGACATTGTTTCATCTTCCATGCC
AAGGCCAAACAGAGAGGAGCCTGTGGACAGCCGGACGCCCGTGACCGAGAGAGTTAGCTGTAAGGATCC
